>Addgene plasmid #89148 | pFlpStop-HDR-UAS-2.1-tdTom | depositor full sequence | sequence record 172780 | pFlpStop-HDR-UAS-2.1-tdTom sequence 7986 bps
CCAATGATTCGCTGAAGCAGGTGGAATTCTTGCATGCTAGCGGCCGCGGACATATGCACACCTGCGATCG
TAGCCCAGGTCAGAAGCGGTTTTCGGGAGTAGTGCCCCAACTGGGGTAACCTTTGAGTTCTCTCAGTTGG
GGGCGTAGGGTCGCCGACATGACACAAGGGGTTGACGCGTAGTCGATCGCGGTACCGCAGGAATTCCCTG
CAGGTCGGAGTACTGTCCTCCGAGCGGAGTACTGTCCTCCGAGCGGAGTACTGTCCTCCGAGCGGAGTAC
TGTCCTCCGAGCGGAGTACTGTCCTCCGAGCGGAGACTCTAGCGAGCGCCGGAGTATAAATAGAGGCGCT
TCGTCTACGGAGCGACAATTCAATTCAAACAAGCAAAGTGAACACGTCGCTAAGCGAAAGCTAAGCAAAT
AAACAAGCGCAGCTGAACAAGCTAAACAATCTGCAGTAAAGTGCAAGTTAAAGTGAATCAATTAAAAGTA
ACCAGCAACCAAGTAAATCAACTGCAACTACTGAAATCTGCCAAGAAGTAATTATTGAATACAAGAAGAG
AACTCTGAATAGGGAATTGGGCTCGAGGGTACCAGCGAAGTTCCTATTCCGAAGTTCCTATTCTCTAGAA
AGTATAGGAACTTCGCAGAATGGTAGCTGGATTGTAGCTGCTATTAGCAATATGAAACCTCTTAGAAGTT
CCTATTCCGAAGTTCCTATTCTTCAAATAGTATAGGAACTTCCCTAGGATCGATTTAATTAAGATCCAGA
CATGATAAGATACATTGATGAGTTTGGACAAACCACAACTAGAATGCAGTGAAAAAAATGCTTTATTTGT
GAAATTTGTGATGCTATTGCTTTATTTGTAACCATTATAAGCTGCAATAAACAAGTTAACAACAACAATT
GCATTCATTTTATGTTTCGAGTTCAGGGGGAGGTGTGGGAGGTTTTTTAAAGCAAGTAAAACCTCTACAA
ATGTGGTATGGCTGATTATGATCTCTAGTCAAGGCACTATACATCAAATATTTTTCCATAATTTTCTTGT
ATAGCAGTGCAGCTTTTTCCTTTGTGGTGTAAATAGCAAAGCAAGCAAGAGTTCTATTACTAAACACAGC
ATGACTCAAAAAACTTAGCAATTCTGAAGGAAAGTCCTTGGGGTCTTCTACCTTTCTCTTCTTTTTTGGA
GGAGTAGAATGTTGAGAGTCAGCAGTAGCCTCATCATCACTAGATGGCATTTCTTCTGAGCAAAACAGGT
TTTCCTCATTAAAGGCATTCCACCACTGCTCCCATTCATCAGTTCCATAGGTTGGAATCTAAAATACACA
AACAATTAGAATCAGTAGTTTAACACATTATACACTTAAAAATTTTATATTTACCTTAGAGCTTTAAATC
TCTGTAGGTAGTTTGTCCAATTATGTCACACCACAGAAGTAAGGTTCCTTCACAAAGATCTCACTTAGTC
AATTTTGTTAGTTAGTTAGACCTGCGGAAGAGAGATAAATCGGTTGATTAAAATTAGTTCAAGAATAATT
AGTATATTTAAACATGCCGGGGATGGGACAAGTCGCCATGTTGGATCGACTTTCGTACTAGTACCGGTTT
TCAGATTTATGGGGCTTACATACATACATAATTACTTTATACAACGAAAATTACTAAATAGAATCGTTCC
TGTAAGCAGGACTGACACATTTGCTTGCGTTGATTGCTATTATATCGACCTACCATAGTCACATAAATAT
GTACATATATAAATATGTATGTATGTACAATCGCATGCTTGACGGCAGTTAAGAAATGAAGTCACCATTT
CGGTGAGCTGGCAACGATTATGCTGTGGCCCCGAAAGGAATGACTCATCGTCCCAGAGAATCGATACCAA
CGGTGGAAAGCCAAGTGCATGCCACACTGCGTGCACAGCCTGCTGCTACACTTGCCACAAACAGCAGGCG
GAAAAGCGCAGCAGCGGCCCGAATCGGGGAAAATAGAAAGCGCTAATTATAGACGAAGTGAACGGCAGCT
CTGCTTTCCCGCAGTCGAAACTCCGTGCAATGACCCCGTTCTTTCACCACGAAATGAATGATCGCTGGGA
GAAAGAAAAGGCAAAGAAAAACATAGTGGGGTTTTCTTATTTCTGACAACACTGAATCTGGCCGATTTTA
TTCTTGTGTACACAACTTATCGCCGAGTTAACTTGGCTTTTCTGCTATACGTGTCTTTGTGGATAAAATA
CTTTATGGTTTCTCGTACAATCTTCATCGTTTTCGTATGCTTTTCAGTGTTGCAGTGAATTTTTTGTTGC
GATTGGAAGCGTAAACACTGATTTCGACGGTTACCCCGCCCACCAATGACGCTCCCATCGAGCGTTGAAG
TGGCGCGACGCAGATCCAGACATGATAAGATACATTGATGAGTTTGGACAAACCACAACTAGAATGCAGT
GAAAAAAATGCTTTATTTGTGAAATTTGTGATGCTATTGCTTTATTTGTAACCATTATAAGCTGCAATAA
ACAAGTTAACAACAACAATTGCATTCATTTTATGTTTCAGGTTCAGGGGGAGGTGTGGGAGGTTTTTTAA
AGCAAGTAAAACCTCTACAAATGTGGTATGGCTGATTATGATCTCTAGTCAAGGCACTATACATCAAATA
TTTTTCCATAATTTTCTTGTATAGCAGTGCAGCTTTTTCCTTTGTGGTGTAAATAGCAAAGCAAGCAAGA
GTTCTATTACTAAACACAGCATGACTCAAAAAACTTAGCAATTCTGAAGGAAAGTCCTTGGGGTCTTCTA
CCTTTCTCTTCTTTTTTGGAGGAGTAGAATGTTGAGAGTCAGCAGTAGCCTCATCATCACTAGATGGCAT
TTCTTCTGAGCAAAACAGGTTTTCCTCATTAAAGGCATTCCACCACTGCTCCCATTCATCAGTTCCATAG
GTTGGAATCTAAAATACACAAACAATTAGAATCAGTAGTTTAACACATTATACACTTAAAAATTTTATAT
TTACCTTAGAGCTTTAAATCTCTGTAGGTAGTTTGTCCAATTATGTCACACCACAGAAGTAAGGTTCCTT
CACAAAGATCGAGGCCGGCCTCCTACTTATACAGCTCATCCATGCCGTACAGAAACAGGTGATGGCGTCC
CTCCGAGCGCTCATACTGCTCCACAATCGTATAGTCCTCATTGTGCGAGGTAATGTCCAGCTTCGTATCC
ACATAGTAATATCCCGGCAGCTGCACTGGCTTCTTGGCCATATAGATCGTCTTAAACTCCACCAGATAGC
GTCCGCCATCCTTCAGCTTCAGGGCCTGGTGGATCTCGCCCTTCAGCACGCCGTCGCGGGGGTACAGGCG
CTCGGTCGAGGCCTCCCATCCCATCGTCTTCTTCTGCATCACTGGGCCGTCCGGCGGGAAATTCGTTCCG
CGCATCTTCACTTTATAGATCAGCGTTCCGTCCTGCAGGGAACTGTCCTGCGTCACGGTCACGAGTCCGC
CGTCCTCAAAATTCATCACGCGCTCCCACTTGAATCCCTCTGGGAACGACAGCTTCTTATAGTCCGGAAT
GTCGGCCGGGTGCTTCACATAGGCCTTCGAGCCATACATAAACTGCGGCGACAGGATGTCCCAGGCAAAC
GGCAGCGGTCCGCCCTTCGTCACTTTCAGCTTGGCCGTCTGCGTGCCCTCGTAGGGGCGTCCCTCGCCCT
CGCCCTCGATCTCAAACTCATGTCCATTCATGGATCCCTCCATGCGCACTTTAAAGCGCATAAACTCCTT
AATCACGGCCATGTTGTTATCCTCGCTGCTGGCGGTTCCACTACTTCCGCTTCCGGTGCTGCCGGTTCCG
TGTCCCAGAAACAGATGGTGGCGGCCCTCGCTGCGCTCGTACTGCTCCACGATGGTGTAATCCTCGTTGT
GGCTGGTGATATCCAGCTTGGTGTCCACGTAGTAGTAGCCGGGCAGCTGCACGGGCTTCTTGGCCATGTA
GATGGTCTTGAACTCCACCAGGTAGTGGCCGCCGTCCTTCAGCTTCAGGGCCTGATGAATCTCGCCCTTC
AGCACGCCGTCGCGTGGATACAGGCGCTCGGTGCTGGCCTCCCAGCCCATGGTCTTCTTCTGCATCACGG
GTCCATCGGGGGGGAAGTTGGTGCCGCGCATCTTCACTTTGTAGATCAGGGTGCCATCCTGCAGACTGCT
ATCCTGGGTCACGGTCACGAGGCCGCCATCCTCGAAGTTCATCACGCGCTCCCACTTGAAGCCCTCGGGG
AAGCTCAGCTTCTTGTAATCGGGGATATCGGCGGGGTGCTTCACGTAGGCCTTGCTGCCGTACATAAACT
GGGGGCTCAGAATATCCCAGGCGAAGGGCAGGGGTCCGCCCTTGGTCACTTTCAGCTTGGCGGTCTGGGT
TCCCTCATATGGGCGTCCCTCGCCCTCGCCCTCAATCTCGAACTCGTGGCCGTTCATGCTGCCCTCCATG
CGCACTTTGAAGCGCATGAACTCCTTGATCACTTCCTCGCCCTTGGACACCATAGCGGCCGCGAAGTTCC
TATACTTTCTAGAGAATAGGAACTTCGGAATAGGAACTTCTTGCCTTAACCCAGAAATTATCACTGTTAT
TCTTTGAAATGGTGCAAAGAGAAGTTCCTATACTATTTGAAGAATAGGAACTTCGGAATAGGAACTTCAG
GCCTACGCGTATTGGGACATCGGATCCAAGCTTGTCGACGGTACCATAACTTCGTATAATGTATGCTATA
CGAAGTTATCGTACGACGGTCGACGGATCTAATTCAATTAGAGACTAATTCAATTAGAGCTAATTCAATT
AGGATCCAAGCTTATCGATTTCGAACCCTCGACCGCCGGAGTATAAATAGAGGCGCTTCGTCTACGGAGC
GACAATTCAATTCAAACAAGCAAAGTGAACACGTCGCTAAGCGAAAGCTAAGCAAATAAACAAGCGCAGC
TGAACAAGCTAAACAATCGGCTCGAAGCCGGTCGCCACCATGGCCTCCTCCGAGGACGTCATCAAGGAGT
TCATGCGCTTCAAGGTGCGCATGGAGGGCTCCGTGAACGGCCACGAGTTCGAGATCGAGGGCGAGGGCGA
GGGCCGCCCCTACGAGGGCACCCAGACCGCCAAGCTGAAGGTGACCAAGGGCGGCCCCCTGCCCTTCGCC
TGGGACATCCTGTCCCCCCAGTTCCAGTACGGCTCCAAGGTGTACGTGAAGCACCCCGCCGACATCCCCG
ACTACAAGAAGCTGTCCTTCCCCGAGGGCTTCAAGTGGGAGCGCGTGATGAACTTCGAGGACGGCGGCGT
GGTGACCGTGACCCAGGACTCCTCCCTCCAGGACGGCTCCTTCATCTACAAGGTGAAGTTCATCGGCGTG
AACTTCCCCTCCGACGGCCCCGTAATGCAGAAGAAGACTATGGGCTGGGAGGCGTCCACCGAGCGCCTGT
ACCCCCGCGACGGCGTGCTGAAGGGCGAGATCCACAAGGCCCTGAAGCTGAAGGACGGCGGCCACTACCT
GGTGGAGTTCAAGTCCATCTACATGGCCAAGAAGCCCGTGCAGCTGCCCGGCTACTACTACGTGGACTCC
AAGCTGGACATCACCTCCCACAACGAGGACTACACCATCGTGGAGCAGTACGAGCGCGCCGAGGGCCGCC
ACCACCTGTTCCTGTAGGGGCCGCGACTCTAGATCATAATCAGCCATACCACATTTGTAGAGGTTTTACT
TGCTTTAAAAAACCTCCCACACCTCCCCCTGAACCTGAAACATAAAATGAATGCAATTGTTGTTGTTAAC
TTGTTTATTGCAGCTTATAATGGTTACAAATAAAGCAATAGCATCACAAATTTCACAAATAAAGCATTTT
TTTCACTGCATTCTAGTTGTGGTTTGTCCAAACTCATCAATGTATCTTAGTCGACGCAACCGGTATAACT
TCGTATAATGTATGCTATACGAAGTTATCAACCCCTTGTGTCATGTCGGCGACCCTACGCCCCCAACTGA
GAGAACTCAAAGGTTACCCCAGTTGGGGCACTACTCCCGAAAACCGCTTCTGACCTGGGTATAGAAGAGC
GAGCTCACTAGTAAAGATCTCCATGCATAAGGCGCGCCTAGGCCTTCTGCAGCTCGAGGCTCTTCCGTCA
TCGGAAAGAACATGTGAGCAAAAGGCCAGCAAAAGGCCAGGAACCGTAAAAAGGCCGCGTTGCTGGCGTT
TTTCCATAGGCTCCGCCCCCCTGACGAGCATCACAAAAATCGACGCTCAAGTCAGAGGTGGCGAAACCCG
ACAGGACTATAAAGATACCAGGCGTTTCCCCCTGGAAGCTCCCTCGTGCGCTCTCCTGTTCCGACCCTGC
CGCTTACCGGATACCTGTCCGCCTTTCTCCCTTCGGGAAGCGTGGCGCTTTCTCATAGCTCACGCTGTAG
GTATCTCAGTTCGGTGTAGGTCGTTCGCTCCAAGCTGGGCTGTGTGCACGAACCCCCCGTTCAGCCCGAC
CGCTGCGCCTTATCCGGTAACTATCGTCTTGAGTCCAACCCGGTAAGACACGACTTATCGCCACTGGCAG
CAGCCACTGGTAACAGGATTAGCAGAGCGAGGTATGTAGGCGGTGCTACAGAGTTCTTGAAGTGGTGGCC
TAACTACGGCTACACTAGAAGAACAGTATTTGGTATCTGCGCTCTGCTGAAGCCAGTTACCTTCGGAAAA
AGAGTTGGTAGCTCTTGATCCGGCAAACAAACCACCGCTGGTAGCGGTGGTTTTTTTGTTTGCAAGCAGC
AGATTACGCGCAGAAAAAAAGGATCTCAAGAAGATCCTTTGATCTTTTCTACGGGGTCTGACGCTCAGTG
GAACGAAAACTCACGTTAAGGGATTTTGGTCATGAGATTATCAAAAAGGATCTTCACCTAGATCCTTTTA
AATTAAAAATGAAGTTTTAAATCAATCTAAAGTATATATGAGTAAACTTGGTCTGACAGTTACCAATGCT
TAATCAGTGAGGCACCTATCTCAGCGATCTGTCTATTTCGTTCATCCATAGTTGCCTGACTCCCCGTCGT
GTAGATAACTACGATACGGGAGGGCTTACCATCTGGCCCCAGTGCTGCAATGATACCGCGAGACCCACGC
TCACCGGCTCCAGATTTATCAGCAATAAACCAGCCAGCCGGAAGGGCCGAGCGCAGAAGTGGTCCTGCAA
CTTTATCCGCCTCCATCCAGTCTATTAATTGTTGCCGGGAAGCTAGAGTAAGTAGTTCGCCAGTTAATAG
TTTGCGCAACGTTGTTGCCATTGCTACAGGCATCGTGGTGTCACGCTCGTCGTTTGGTATGGCTTCATTC
AGCTCCGGTTCCCAACGATCAAGGCGAGTTACATGATCCCCCATGTTGTGCAAAAAAGCGGTTAGCTCCT
TCGGTCCTCCGATCGTTGTCAGAAGTAAGTTGGCCGCAGTGTTATCACTCATGGTTATGGCAGCACTGCA
TAATTCTCTTACTGTCATGCCATCCGTAAGATGCTTTTCTGTGACTGGTGAGTACTCAACCAAGTCATTC
TGAGAATAGTGTATGCGGCGACCGAGTTGCTCTTGCCCGGCGTCAATACGGGATAATACCGCGCCACATA
GCAGAACTTTAAAAGTGCTCATCATTGGAAAACGTTCTTCGGGGCGAAAACTCTCAAGGATCTTACCGCT
GTTGAGATCCAGTTCGATGTAACCCACTCGTGCACCCAACTGATCTTCAGCATCTTTTACTTTCACCAGC
GTTTCTGGGTGAGCAAAAACAGGAAGGCAAAATGCCGCAAAAAAGGGAATAAGGGCGACACGGAAATGTT
GAATACTCATACTCTTCCTTTTTCAATATTATTGAAGCATTTATCAGGGTTATTGTCTCATGAGCGGATA
CATATTTGAATGTATTTAGAAAAATAAACAAATAGGGGTTCCGCGCACATTTCCCCGAAAAGTGCCACCT
GACGTC
Features (pLannotate 1.2.2; 30 found; start..end, strand, type, name):
     74..173     +  protein_bind   phage φC31 attP: attachment site of phage φC31 phage φC31 integrase
    216..310     +  protein_bind   5X UAS: five tandem copies of the "ScaI site" 17-mer CGGAGTACTGTCCTCCG, an upstream activating sequence (UAS) that efficiently binds yeast Gal4 (Webster et al., 1988; Pfeiffer et al., 2010) GAL4
    329..567     +  promoter       hsp70 promoter: Drosophila melanogaster hsp70Bb promoter
    597..644     +  protein_bind   FRT: FLP-mediated recombination occurs in the 8-bp core sequence TCTAGAAA (Turan and Bode, 2011). FLP recombinase from the Saccharomyces cerevisiae 2μ plasmid
    645..694     -  intron         β-globin intron (fragment): internally truncated intron from human β-globin
    763..897     -  polyA_signal   SV40 poly(A) signal: SV40 polyadenylation signal
    920..1003    -  CDS            large T antigen (fragment): large T antigen from SV40 (simian virus 40)
   1028..1162    -  CDS            LT_POVHA (fragment): Protein inferred from homology: Swiss-Prot protein existence level 3. Isoform large T antigen is a key early protein essential for both driving viral replication and inducing cellular transformation. Plays a role in viral genome replication by driving entry of quiescent cells into the cell cycle and by autoregulating the synthesis of viral early mRNA. Displays highly oncogenic activities by corrupting the host cellular checkpoint mechanisms that guard cell division and the transcription, replication, and repair of DNA. Participates in the modulation of cellular gene expression preceeding viral
   1169..1189    -  CDS            SV40 NLS: nuclear localization signal of SV40 (simian virus 40) large T antigen
   1319..1384    -  intron         small t intron: SV40 (simian virus 40) small t antigen intron
   1386..1460    -  CDS            small t antigen (fragment): SV40 (simian virus 40) small t antigen
   2393..2527    -  polyA_signal   SV40 poly(A) signal: SV40 polyadenylation signal
   2550..2633    -  CDS            large T antigen (fragment): large T antigen from SV40 (simian virus 40)
   2658..2792    -  CDS            LT_POVHA (fragment): Protein inferred from homology: Swiss-Prot protein existence level 3. Isoform large T antigen is a key early protein essential for both driving viral replication and inducing cellular transformation. Plays a role in viral genome replication by driving entry of quiescent cells into the cell cycle and by autoregulating the synthesis of viral early mRNA. Displays highly oncogenic activities by corrupting the host cellular checkpoint mechanisms that guard cell division and the transcription, replication, and repair of DNA. Participates in the modulation of cellular gene expression preceeding viral
   2799..2819    -  CDS            SV40 NLS: nuclear localization signal of SV40 (simian virus 40) large T antigen
   2949..3014    -  intron         small t intron: SV40 (simian virus 40) small t antigen intron
   3016..3090    -  CDS            small t antigen (fragment): SV40 (simian virus 40) small t antigen
   3106..4533    -  CDS            tdTomato: tdTomato is a basic (constitutively fluorescent) orange fluorescent protein published in 2004, derived from Discosoma sp.. It is reported to be a somewhat slowly-maturing tandem dimer with low acid sensitivity.
   4543..4590    -  protein_bind   FRT: FLP-mediated recombination occurs in the 8-bp core sequence TCTAGAAA (Turan and Bode, 2011). FLP recombinase from the Saccharomyces cerevisiae 2μ plasmid
   4591..4641    -  intron         β-globin intron (fragment): internally truncated intron from human β-globin
   4736..4769    -  protein_bind   loxP: Cre-mediated recombination occurs in the 8-bp core sequence (GCATACAT). Cre recombinase
   4866..4988    +  promoter       hsp70 promoter (fragment): Drosophila melanogaster hsp70Bb promoter
   5010..5684    +  CDS            DsRed-Express: DsRed-Express is a basic (constitutively fluorescent) orange fluorescent protein published in 2002, derived from Discosoma sp.. It is reported to be a rapidly-maturing tetramer with low acid sensitivity.
   5702..5785    +  CDS            large T antigen (fragment): large T antigen from SV40 (simian virus 40)
   5808..5929    +  polyA_signal   SV40 poly(A) signal: SV40 polyadenylation signal
   5945..5978    -  protein_bind   loxP: Cre-mediated recombination occurs in the 8-bp core sequence (GCATACAT). Cre recombinase
   5980..6079    -  protein_bind   phage φC31 attP: attachment site of phage φC31 phage φC31 integrase
   6231..6819    -  rep_origin     ori: high-copy-number ColE1/pMB1/pBR322/pUC origin of replication
   6990..7850    -  CDS            AmpR: β-lactamase; bla; confers resistance to ampicillin, carbenicillin, and related antibiotics
   7851..7955    -  promoter       AmpR promoter: bla
