>Addgene plasmid #89148 | pFlpStop-HDR-UAS-2.1-tdTom | addgene full sequence | sequence record 175676 | Addgene NGS Result
CCAATGATTCGCTGAAGCAGGTGGAATTCTTGCATGCTAGCGGCCGCGGACATATGCACACCTGCGATCG
TAGCCCAGGTCAGAAGCGGTTTTCGGGAGTAGTGCCCCAACTGGGGTAACCTTTGAGTTCTCTCAGTTGG
GGGCGTAGGGTCGCCGACATGACACAAGGGGTTGACGCGTAGTCGATCGCGGTACCGCAGGAATTCCCTG
CAGGTCGGAGTACTGTCCTCCGAGCGGAGTACTGTCCTCCGAGCGGAGTACTGTCCTCCGAGCGGAGTAC
TGTCCTCCGAGCGGAGTACTGTCCTCCGAGCGGAGACTCTAGCGAGCGCCGGAGTATAAATAGAGGCGCT
TCGTCTACGGAGCGACAATTCAATTCAAACAAGCAAAGTGAACACGTCGCTAAGCGAAAGCTAAGCAAAT
AAACAAGCGCAGCTGAACAAGCTAAACAATCTGCAGTAAAGTGCAAGTTAAAGTGAATCAATTAAAAGTA
ACCAGCAACCAAGTAAATCAACTGCAACTACTGAAATCTGCCAAGAAGTAATTATTGAATACAAGAAGAG
AACTCTGAATAGGGAATTGGGCTCGAGGGTACCAGCGAAGTTCCTATTCCGAAGTTCCTATTCTCTAGAA
AGTATAGGAACTTCGCAGAATGGTAGCTGGATTGTAGCTGCTATTAGCAATATGAAACCTCTTAGAAGTT
CCTATTCCGAAGTTCCTATTCTTCAAATAGTATAGGAACTTCCCTAGGATCGATTTAATTAAGATCCAGA
CATGATAAGATACATTGATGAGTTTGGACAAACCACAACTAGAATGCAGTGAAAAAAATGCTTTATTTGT
GAAATTTGTGATGCTATTGCTTTATTTGTAACCATTATAAGCTGCAATAAACAAGTTAACAACAACAATT
GCATTCATTTTATGTTTCGAGTTCAGGGGGAGGTGTGGGAGGTTTTTTAAAGCAAGTAAAACCTCTACAA
ATGTGGTATGGCTGATTATGATCTCTAGTCAAGGCACTATACATCAAATATTTTTCCATAATTTTCTTGT
ATAGCAGTGCAGCTTTTTCCTTTGTGGTGTAAATAGCAAAGCAAGCAAGAGTTCTATTACTAAACACAGC
ATGACTCAAAAAACTTAGCAATTCTGAAGGAAAGTCCTTGGGGTCTTCTACCTTTCTCTTCTTTTTTGGA
GGAGTAGAATGTTGAGAGTCAGCAGTAGCCTCATCATCACTAGATGGCATTTCTTCTGAGCAAAACAGGT
TTTCCTCATTAAAGGCATTCCACCACTGCTCCCATTCATCAGTTCCATAGGTTGGAATCTAAAATACACA
AACAATTAGAATCAGTAGTTTAACACATTATACACTTAAAAATTTTATATTTACCTTAGAGCTTTAAATC
TCTGTAGGTAGTTTGTCCAATTATGTCACACCACAGAAGTAAGGTTCCTTCACAAAGATCTCACTTAGTC
AATTTTGTTAGTTAGTTAGACCTGCGGAAGAGAGATAAATCGGTTGATTAAAATTAGTTCAAGAATAATT
AGTATATTTAAACATGCCGGGGATGGGACAAGTCGCCATGTTGGATCGACTTTCGTACTAGTACCGGTTT
TCAGATTTATGGGGCTTACATACATACATAATTACTTTATACAACGAAAATTACTAAATAGAATCGTTCC
TGTAAGCAGGACTGACACATTTGCTTGCGTTGATTGCTATTATATCGACCTACCATAGTCACATAAATAT
GTACATATATAAATATGTATGTATGTACAATCGCATGCTTGACGGCAGTTAAGAAATGAAGTCACCATTT
CGGTGAGCTGGCAACGATTATGCTGTGGTCCCGAAAGGAATGACTCATCGTCCCAGAGAATCGATACCAA
CGGTGGAAAGCCAAGTGCATGCCACACTGCGTGCACAGCCTGCTGCTACACTTGCCACAAACAGCAGGCG
GAAAAGCGCAGCAGCGGCCCGAATCGGGGAAAATAGAAAGCGCTAATTATAGACGAAGTGAACGGCAGCT
CTGCTTTCCCGCAGTCGAAACTCCGTGCAATGACCCCGTTCTTTCACCACGAAATGAATGATCGCTGGGA
GAAAGAAAAGGCAAAGAAAAACATAGTGGGGTTTTCTTATTTCTGACAACACTGAATCTGGCCGATTTTA
TTCTTGTGTACACAACTTATCGCCGAGTTAACTTGGCTTTTCTGCTATACGTGTCTTTGTGGATAAAATA
CTTTATGGTTTCTCGTACAATCTTCATCGTTTTCGTATGCTTTTCAGTGTTGCAGTGAATTTTTTGTTGC
GATTGGAAGCGTAAACACTGATTTCGACGGTTACCCCGCCCACCAATGACGCTCCCATCGAGCGTTGAAG
TGGCGCGACGCAGATCCAGACATGATAAGATACATTGATGAGTTTGGACAAACCACAACTAGAATGCAGT
GAAAAAAATGCTTTATTTGTGAAATTTGTGATGCTATTGCTTTATTTGTAACCATTATAAGCTGCAATAA
ACAAGTTAACAACAACAATTGCATTCATTTTATGTTTCAGGTTCAGGGGGAGGTGTGGGAGGTTTTTTAA
AGCAAGTAAAACCTCTACAAATGTGGTATGGCTGATTATGATCTCTAGTCAAGGCACTATACATCAAATA
TTTTTCCATAATTTTCTTGTATAGCAGTGCAGCTTTTTCCTTTGTGGTGTAAATAGCAAAGCAAGCAAGA
GTTCTATTACTAAACACAGCATGACTCAAAAAACTTAGCAATTCTGAAGGAAAGTCCTTGGGGTCTTCTA
CCTTTCTCTTCTTTTTTGGAGGAGTAGAATGTTGAGAGTCAGCAGTAGCCTCATCATCACTAGATGGCAT
TTCTTCTGAGCAAAACAGGTTTTCCTCATTAAAGGCATTCCACCACTGCTCCCATTCATCAGTTCCATAG
GTTGGAATCTAAAATACACAAACAATTAGAATCAGTAGTTTAACACATTATACACTTAAAAATTTTATAT
TTACCTTAGAGCTTTAAATCTCTGTAGGTAGTTTGTCCAATTATGTCACACCACAGAAGTAAGGTTCCTT
CACAAAGATCGAGGCCGGCCTCCTACTTATACAGCTCATCCATGCCGTACAGAAACAGGTGATGGCGTCC
CTCCGAGCGCTCATACTGCTCCACAATCGTATAGTCCTCATTGTGCGAGGTAATGTCCAGCTTCGTATCC
ACATAGTAATATCCCGGCAGCTGCACTGGCTTCTTGGCCATATAGATCGTCTTAAACTCCACCAGATAGC
GTCCGCCATCCTTCAGCTTCAGGGCCTGGTGGATCTCGCCCTTCAGCACGCCGTCGCGGGGGTACAGGCG
CTCGGTCGAGGCCTCCCATCCCATCGTCTTCTTCTGCATCACTGGGCCGTCCGGCGGGAAATTCGTTCCG
CGCATCTTCACTTTATAGATCAGCGTTCCGTCCTGCAGGGAACTGTCCTGCGTCACGGTCACGAGTCCGC
CGTCCTCAAAATTCATCACGCGCTCCCACTTGAATCCCTCTGGGAACGACAGCTTCTTATAGTCCGGAAT
GTCGGCCGGGTGCTTCACATAGGCCTTCGAGCCATACATAAACTGCGGCGACAGGATGTCCCAGGCAAAC
GGCAGCGGTCCGCCCTTCGTCACTTTCAGCTTGGCCGTCTGCGTGCCCTCGTAGGGGCGTCCCTCGCCCT
CGCCCTCGATCTCAAACTCATGTCCATTCATGGATCCCTCCATGCGCACTTTAAAGCGCATAAACTCCTT
AATCACGGCCATGTTGTTATCCTCGCTGCTGGCGGTTCCACTACTTCCGCTTCCGGTGCTGCCGGTTCCG
TGTCCCAGAAACAGATGGTGGCGGCCCTCGCTGCGCTCGTACTGCTCCACGATGGTGTAATCCTCGTTGT
GGCTGGTGATATCCAGCTTGGTGTCCACGTAGTAGTAGCCGGGCAGCTGCACGGGCTTCTTGGCCATGTA
GATGGTCTTGAACTCCACCAGGTAGTGGCCGCCGTCCTTCAGCTTCAGGGCCTGATGAATCTCGCCCTTC
AGCACGCCGTCGCGTGGATACAGGCGCTCGGTGCTGGCCTCCCAGCCCATGGTCTTCTTCTGCATCACGG
GTCCATCGGGGGGGAAGTTGGTGCCGCGCATCTTCACTTTGTAGATCAGGGTGCCATCCTGCAGACTGCT
ATCCTGGGTCACGGTCACGAGGCCGCCATCCTCGAAGTTCATCACGCGCTCCCACTTGAAGCCCTCGGGG
AAGCTCAGCTTCTTGTAATCGGGGATATCGGCGGGGTGCTTCACGTAGGCCTTGCTGCCGTACATAAACT
GGGGGCTCAGAATATCCCAGGCGAAGGGCAGGGGTCCGCCCTTGGTCACTTTCAGCTTGGCGGTCTGGGT
TCCCTCATATGGGCGTCCCTCGCCCTCGCCCTCAATCTCGAACTCGTGGCCGTTCATGCTGCCCTCCATG
CGCACTTTGAAGCGCATGAACTCCTTGATCACTTCCTCGCCCTTGGACACCATAGCGGCCGCGAAGTTCC
TATACTTTCTAGAGAATAGGAACTTCGGAATAGGAACTTCTTGCCTTAACCCAGAAATTATCACTGTTAT
TCTTTGAAATGGTGCAAAGAGAAGTTCCTATACTATTTGAAGAATAGGAACTTCGGAATAGGAACTTCAG
GCCTACGCGTATTGGGACATCGGATCCAAGCTTGTCGACGGTACCATAACTTCGTATAATGTATGCTATA
CGAAGTTATCGTACGACGGTCGACGGATCTAATTCAATTAGAGACTAATTCAATTAGAGCTAATTCAATT
AGGATCCAAGCTTATCGATTTCGAACCCTCGACCGCCGGAGTATAAATAGAGGCGCTTCGTCTACGGAGC
GACAATTCAATTCAAACAAGCAAAGTGAACACGTCGCTAAGCGAAAGCTAAGCAAATAAACAAGCGCAGC
TGAACAAGCTAAACAATCGGCTCGAAGCCGGTCGCCACCATGGCCTCCTCCGAGGACGTCATCAAGGAGT
TCATGCGCTTCAAGGTGCGCATGGAGGGCTCCGTGAACGGCCACGAGTTCGAGATCGAGGGCGAGGGCGA
GGGCCGCCCCTACGAGGGCACCCAGACCGCCAAGCTGAAGGTGACCAAGGGCGGCCCCCTGCCCTTCGCC
TGGGACATCCTGTCCCCCCAGTTCCAGTACGGCTCCAAGGTGTACGTGAAGCACCCCGCCGACATCCCCG
ACTACAAGAAGCTGTCCTTCCCCGAGGGCTTCAAGTGGGAGCGCGTGATGAACTTCGAGGACGGCGGCGT
GGTGACCGTGACCCAGGACTCCTCCCTCCAGGACGGCTCCTTCATCTACAAGGTGAAGTTCATCGGCGTG
AACTTCCCCTCCGACGGCCCCGTAATGCAGAAGAAGACTATGGGCTGGGAGGCGTCCACCGAGCGCCTGT
ACCCCCGCGACGGCGTGCTGAAGGGCGAGATCCACAAGGCCCTGAAGCTGAAGGACGGCGGCCACTACCT
GGTGGAGTTCAAGTCCATCTACATGGCCAAGAAGCCCGTGCAGCTGCCCGGCTACTACTACGTGGACTCC
AAGCTGGACATCACCTCCCACAACGAGGACTACACCATCGTGGAGCAGTACGAGCGCGCCGAGGGCCGCC
ACCACCTGTTCCTGTAGGGGCCGCGACTCTAGATCATAATCAGCCATACCACATTTGTAGAGGTTTTACT
TGCTTTAAAAAACCTCCCACACCTCCCCCTGAACCTGAAACATAAAATGAATGCAATTGTTGTTGTTAAC
TTGTTTATTGCAGCTTATAATGGTTACAAATAAAGCAATAGCATCACAAATTTCACAAATAAAGCATTTT
TTTCACTGCATTCTAGTTGTGGTTTGTCCAAACTCATCAATGTATCTTAGTCGACGCAACCGGTATAACT
TCGTATAATGTATGCTATACGAAGTTATCAACCCCTTGTGTCATGTCGGCGACCCTACGCCCCCAACTGA
GAGAACTCAAAGGTTACCCCAGTTGGGGCACTACTCCCGAAAACCGCTTCTGACCTGGGTATAGAAGAGC
GAGCTCACTAGTAAAGATCTCCATGCATAAGGCGCGCCTAGGCCTTCTGCAGCTCGAGGCTCTTCCGTCA
TCGGAAAGAACATGTGAGCAAAAGGCCAGCAAAAGGCCAGGAACCGTAAAAAGGCCGCGTTGCTGGCGTT
TTTCCATAGGCTCCGCCCCCCTGACGAGCATCACAAAAATCGACGCTCAAGTCAGAGGTGGCGAAACCCG
ACAGGACTATAAAGATACCAGGCGTTTCCCCCTGGAAGCTCCCTCGTGCGCTCTCCTGTTCCGACCCTGC
CGCTTACCGGATACCTGTCCGCCTTTCTCCCTTCGGGAAGCGTGGCGCTTTCTCATAGCTCACGCTGTAG
GTATCTCAGTTCGGTGTAGGTCGTTCGCTCCAAGCTGGGCTGTGTGCACGAACCCCCCGTTCAGCCCGAC
CGCTGCGCCTTATCCGGTAACTATCGTCTTGAGTCCAACCCGGTAAGACACGACTTATCGCCACTGGCAG
CAGCCACTGGTAACAGGATTAGCAGAGCGAGGTATGTAGGCGGTGCTACAGAGTTCTTGAAGTGGTGGCC
TAACTACGGCTACACTAGAAGAACAGTATTTGGTATCTGCGCTCTGCTGAAGCCAGTTACCTTCGGAAAA
AGAGTTGGTAGCTCTTGATCCGGCAAACAAACCACCGCTGGTAGCGGTGGTTTTTTTGTTTGCAAGCAGC
AGATTACGCGCAGAAAAAAAGGATCTCAAGAAGATCCTTTGATCTTTTCTACGGGGTCTGACGCTCAGTG
GAACGAAAACTCACGTTAAGGGATTTTGGTCATGAGATTATCAAAAAGGATCTTCACCTAGATCCTTTTA
AATTAAAAATGAAGTTTTAAATCAATCTAAAGTATATATGAGTAAACTTGGTCTGACAGTTACCAATGCT
TAATCAGTGAGGCACCTATCTCAGCGATCTGTCTATTTCGTTCATCCATAGTTGCCTGACTCCCCGTCGT
GTAGATAACTACGATACGGGAGGGCTTACCATCTGGCCCCAGTGCTGCAATGATACCGCGAGACCCACGC
TCACCGGCTCCAGATTTATCAGCAATAAACCAGCCAGCCGGAAGGGCCGAGCGCAGAAGTGGTCCTGCAA
CTTTATCCGCCTCCATCCAGTCTATTAATTGTTGCCGGGAAGCTAGAGTAAGTAGTTCGCCAGTTAATAG
TTTGCGCAACGTTGTTGCCATTGCTACAGGCATCGTGGTGTCACGCTCGTCGTTTGGTATGGCTTCATTC
AGCTCCGGTTCCCAACGATCAAGGCGAGTTACATGATCCCCCATGTTGTGCAAAAAAGCGGTTAGCTCCT
TCGGTCCTCCGATCGTTGTCAGAAGTAAGTTGGCCGCAGTGTTATCACTCATGGTTATGGCAGCACTGCA
TAATTCTCTTACTGTCATGCCATCCGTAAGATGCTTTTCTGTGACTGGTGAGTACTCAACCAAGTCATTC
TGAGAATAGTGTATGCGGCGACCGAGTTGCTCTTGCCCGGCGTCAATACGGGATAATACCGCGCCACATA
GCAGAACTTTAAAAGTGCTCATCATTGGAAAACGTTCTTCGGGGCGAAAACTCTCAAGGATCTTACCGCT
GTTGAGATCCAGTTCGATGTAACCCACTCGTGCACCCAACTGATCTTCAGCATCTTTTACTTTCACCAGC
GTTTCTGGGTGAGCAAAAACAGGAAGGCAAAATGCCGCAAAAAAGGGAATAAGGGCGACACGGAAATGTT
GAATACTCATACTCTTCCTTTTTCAATATTATTGAAGCATTTATCAGGGTTATTGTCTCATGAGCGGATA
CATATTTGAATGTATTTAGAAAAATAAACAAATAGGGGTTCCGCGCACATTTCCCCGAAAAGTGCCACCT
GACGTC
Features (pLannotate 1.2.2; 30 found; start..end, strand, type, name):
     74..173     +  protein_bind   phage φC31 attP: attachment site of phage φC31 phage φC31 integrase
    216..310     +  protein_bind   5X UAS: five tandem copies of the "ScaI site" 17-mer CGGAGTACTGTCCTCCG, an upstream activating sequence (UAS) that efficiently binds yeast Gal4 (Webster et al., 1988; Pfeiffer et al., 2010) GAL4
    329..567     +  promoter       hsp70 promoter: Drosophila melanogaster hsp70Bb promoter
    597..644     +  protein_bind   FRT: FLP-mediated recombination occurs in the 8-bp core sequence TCTAGAAA (Turan and Bode, 2011). FLP recombinase from the Saccharomyces cerevisiae 2μ plasmid
    645..694     -  intron         β-globin intron (fragment): internally truncated intron from human β-globin
    763..897     -  polyA_signal   SV40 poly(A) signal: SV40 polyadenylation signal
    920..1003    -  CDS            large T antigen (fragment): large T antigen from SV40 (simian virus 40)
   1028..1162    -  CDS            LT_POVHA (fragment): Protein inferred from homology: Swiss-Prot protein existence level 3. Isoform large T antigen is a key early protein essential for both driving viral replication and inducing cellular transformation. Plays a role in viral genome replication by driving entry of quiescent cells into the cell cycle and by autoregulating the synthesis of viral early mRNA. Displays highly oncogenic activities by corrupting the host cellular checkpoint mechanisms that guard cell division and the transcription, replication, and repair of DNA. Participates in the modulation of cellular gene expression preceeding viral
   1169..1189    -  CDS            SV40 NLS: nuclear localization signal of SV40 (simian virus 40) large T antigen
   1319..1384    -  intron         small t intron: SV40 (simian virus 40) small t antigen intron
   1386..1460    -  CDS            small t antigen (fragment): SV40 (simian virus 40) small t antigen
   2393..2527    -  polyA_signal   SV40 poly(A) signal: SV40 polyadenylation signal
   2550..2633    -  CDS            large T antigen (fragment): large T antigen from SV40 (simian virus 40)
   2658..2792    -  CDS            LT_POVHA (fragment): Protein inferred from homology: Swiss-Prot protein existence level 3. Isoform large T antigen is a key early protein essential for both driving viral replication and inducing cellular transformation. Plays a role in viral genome replication by driving entry of quiescent cells into the cell cycle and by autoregulating the synthesis of viral early mRNA. Displays highly oncogenic activities by corrupting the host cellular checkpoint mechanisms that guard cell division and the transcription, replication, and repair of DNA. Participates in the modulation of cellular gene expression preceeding viral
   2799..2819    -  CDS            SV40 NLS: nuclear localization signal of SV40 (simian virus 40) large T antigen
   2949..3014    -  intron         small t intron: SV40 (simian virus 40) small t antigen intron
   3016..3090    -  CDS            small t antigen (fragment): SV40 (simian virus 40) small t antigen
   3106..4533    -  CDS            tdTomato: tdTomato is a basic (constitutively fluorescent) orange fluorescent protein published in 2004, derived from Discosoma sp.. It is reported to be a somewhat slowly-maturing tandem dimer with low acid sensitivity.
   4543..4590    -  protein_bind   FRT: FLP-mediated recombination occurs in the 8-bp core sequence TCTAGAAA (Turan and Bode, 2011). FLP recombinase from the Saccharomyces cerevisiae 2μ plasmid
   4591..4641    -  intron         β-globin intron (fragment): internally truncated intron from human β-globin
   4736..4769    -  protein_bind   loxP: Cre-mediated recombination occurs in the 8-bp core sequence (GCATACAT). Cre recombinase
   4866..4988    +  promoter       hsp70 promoter (fragment): Drosophila melanogaster hsp70Bb promoter
   5010..5684    +  CDS            DsRed-Express: DsRed-Express is a basic (constitutively fluorescent) orange fluorescent protein published in 2002, derived from Discosoma sp.. It is reported to be a rapidly-maturing tetramer with low acid sensitivity.
   5702..5785    +  CDS            large T antigen (fragment): large T antigen from SV40 (simian virus 40)
   5808..5929    +  polyA_signal   SV40 poly(A) signal: SV40 polyadenylation signal
   5945..5978    -  protein_bind   loxP: Cre-mediated recombination occurs in the 8-bp core sequence (GCATACAT). Cre recombinase
   5980..6079    -  protein_bind   phage φC31 attP: attachment site of phage φC31 phage φC31 integrase
   6231..6819    -  rep_origin     ori: high-copy-number ColE1/pMB1/pBR322/pUC origin of replication
   6990..7850    -  CDS            AmpR: β-lactamase; bla; confers resistance to ampicillin, carbenicillin, and related antibiotics
   7851..7955    -  promoter       AmpR promoter: bla
