[The description below was written by a language model from this plasmid's Addgene catalogue record and pLannotate feature annotations shown in this document.]
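Description:
pFlpStop-HDR-UAS-2.1-tdTom is an empty-backbone donor plasmid for CRISPR/homology-directed repair in Drosophila, built on the high-copy pUC57-mini backbone (7,986 bp in total). It is propagated in E. coli through a ColE1/pUC-type origin and selected with ampicillin via the bla gene. No homology arms are present. The record states that multiple cloning sites are provided for inserting them, so that the FlpStop cassette can be targeted to a chosen genomic locus, and that these sites, the attP sites and the eye marker are identical to those of pHD-DsRed-attP.

The payload is bounded by two inverted φC31 attP sites, which could allow later integrase-mediated cassette exchange. Inside, a 5XUAS element with the Drosophila hsp70 minimal promoter sits just upstream of a region flanked by two FRT sites in opposite orientation. Each FRT adjoins a short match annotated as a β-globin intron fragment. This region lies on the opposite strand to the UAS promoter and contains a tdTomato coding sequence plus two SV40 terminator blocks (small t intron, T antigen fragments, poly(A) signals). Because the FRT sites are inverted relative to each other, FLP recombinase is expected to flip the region. That would change the orientation of the transcriptional stop elements relative to the host gene and bring tdTomato into line with the UAS promoter, so that Gal4-dependent red fluorescence reports the inversion. The annotation does not detail any splice elements.

A separate loxP-flanked 3XP3-DsRed marker, consisting of an hsp70 promoter fragment, DsRed-Express and an SV40 3′ terminator, allows screening for transformants and can be excised with Cre. The construct is used for conditional gene control in flies.
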