Addgene plasmid #89148: pFlpStop-HDR-UAS-2.1-tdTom
Purpose: (Empty Backbone) FlpStop plasmid for CRISPR/HDR. Has MCS for homology arms
Depositing lab: Tom Clandinin. Depositing organization: Stanford University. Publication: FlpStop, a tool for conditional gene control in Drosophila. Fisher YE, Yang HH, Isaacman-Beck J, Xie M, Gohl DM, Clandinin TR. Elife. 2017 Feb 17;6. pii: e22279. doi: 10.7554/eLife.22279. PubMed 28211790.
Backbone
  Vector backbone: pUC57-mini
  Backbone manufacturer: GenScript
  Backbone size (bp): 7986
  Vector type: Insect Expression, CRISPR
  Promoter: 5XUAS, 3XP3-dsRed
Growth in bacteria
  Bacterial resistance: Ampicillin, 100 μg/mL
  Growth temperature: 37°C
  Growth strain: DH5alpha
  Copy number: High Copy
Gene/Insert
  Cloning method: Gibson Cloning
  Sequencing primers: 5′ AAAGGGAATAAGGGCGACACGGA; 3′ ACCGAACTGAGATACCTACAGCGT
Resource information
  A portion of this plasmid was derived from a plasmid made by: the 3XP3 promoter, DsRed coding sequence and the SV40 3’ terminator flanked by loxP sites, phiC31 attP sites, and homology arm multiple cloning sites are identical to those in pHD-DsRed-attP from Gratz et al., 2014
Terms and licenses: Academic/Nonprofit Terms; Industry Terms: Not Available to Industry
How to cite: pFlpStop-HDR-UAS-2.1-tdTom was a gift from Tom Clandinin (Addgene plasmid # 89148 ; http://n2t.net/addgene:89148 ; RRID:Addgene_89148)
